>Addgene plasmid #173832 | pPSU50 | addgene full sequence | sequence record 340003 | Addgene NGS Result
GGCACCATGCATCGATCCCGCGAAATTAATACGACTCACTATAGGGAGACCACAACGGTTTCCCTCCGGC
TCCGGAGAGCTCCAATTGGAATTCGCTAGCTCTAGAAATAATTTTGTTTAACTTTAAGAAGGAGATATAC
ATATGGCAAGCTGGTCACATCCGCAGTTTGAAAAAGGTAGCAGTCATCATCACCACCATCACCATCATCA
TCACAGCAGCGGTAGCGGTAGCGCAGATAACAAATTTAACAAAGAACAGCAGAACGCCTTCTACGAAATT
CTGCATCTGCCGAATCTGAATGAAGAACAGCGTAATGGTTTTATCCAGAGCCTGAAAGATGATCCGAGCC
AGAGCGCAAATCTGCTGGCCGAAGCAAAAAAACTGAATGATGCACAGGCACCGAAAGGATCTAAAATCGA
AGAAGGTAAACTGGTAATCTGGATTAACGGCGATAAAGGCTATAACGGTCTCGCTGAAGTCGGTAAGAAA
TTCGAGAAAGATACCGGAATTAAAGTCACCGTTGAGCACCCGGATAAACTGGAAGAGAAATTCCCACAGG
TTGCGGCAACTGGCGATGGCCCTGACATTATCTTCTGGGCACACGACCGCTTTGGTGGCTACGCTCAATC
TGGCCTGTTGGCTGAAATCACCCCGGACAAAGCGTTCCAGGACAAGCTGTATCCGTTTACCTGGGATGCC
GTACGTTACAACGGCAAGCTGATTGCTTACCCGATCGCTGTTGAAGCGTTATCGCTGATTTATAACAAGG
ATCTGCTGCCGAACCCGCCAAAAACCTGGGAAGAGATCCCGGCGCTGGATAAAGAACTGAAAGCGAAAGG
TAAGAGCGCGCTGATGTTCAACCTGCAAGAACCGTACTTCACCTGGCCGCTGATTGCTGCTGACGGGGGT
TATGCGTTCAAGTATGAAAACGGCAAGTACGACATTAAAGACGTGGGCGTGGATAACGCTGGCGCGAAAG
CGGGTCTGACCTTCCTGGTTGACCTGATTAAAAACAAACACATGAATGCAGACACCGATTACTCCATCGC
AGAAGCTGCCTTTAATAAAGGCGAAACAGCGATGACCATCAACGGCCCGTGGGCATGGTCCAACATCGAC
ACCAGCAAAGTGAATTATGGTGTAACGGTACTGCCGACCTTCAAGGGTCAACCATCCAAACCGTTCGTTG
GCGTGCTGAGCGCAGGTATTAACGCCGCCAGTCCGAACAAAGAGCTGGCGAAAGAGTTCCTCGAAAACTA
TCTGCTGACTGATGAAGGTCTGGAAGCGGTTAATAAAGACAAACCGCTGGGTGCCGTAGCGCTGAAGTCT
TACGAGGAAGAGTTGGCGAAAGATCCACGTATTGCCGCCACCATGGAAAACGCCCAGAAAGGTGAAATCA
TGCCGAACATCCCGCAGATGTCCGCTTTCTGGTATGCCGTGCGTACTGCGGTGATCAACGCCGCCAGCGG
TCGTCAGACTGTCGATGAAGCCCTGAAAGACGCGCAGACTAACTAATGTACAAGATCCAGATCTAAGCTT
GGTACCACGCGTGCGCGCTGATCCGGCTGCTAACAAAGCCCGAAAGGAAGCTGAGTTGGCTGCTGCCACC
GCTGAGCAATAACTAGCATAACCCCTTGGGGCCTCTAAACGGGTCTTGAGGGGTTTTTTGCTGAAAGGAG
GAACTATATCGGGATTAGCCCGCCTAATGAGCGGGCTTTTTTTTAATTCCCCTATTTGTTTATTTTTCTA
AATACATTCAAATATGTATCCGCTCATGAGACAATAACCCTGATAAATGCTTCAATAATATTGAAAAAGG
AAGAGTATGAGTATTCAACATTTCCGTGTCGCCCTTATTCCCTTTTTTGCGGCATTTTGCCTTCCTGTTT
TTGCTCACCCAGAAACGCTCGTGAAAGTAAAAGACGCAGAGGACCAATTGGGGGCACGAGTGGGATACAT
AGAACTGGACTTGAATAGCGGTAAAATCCTTGAGAGTTTTCGCCCTGAAGAGCGTTTTCCAATGATGAGC
ACTTTCAAAGTTCTGCTATGTGGAGCAGTATTATCCCGTGTAGATGCGGGGCAAGAGCAACTCGGACGAC
GAATACACTATTCGCAGAATGACTTGGTTGAATACTCCCCAGTGACAGAAAAGCACCTTACGGACGGAAT
GACGGTAAGAGAATTATGTAGTGCCGCCATAACGATGAGTGATAACACTGCGGCGAACTTACTTCTGACA
ACCATCGGTGGACCGAAGGAATTAACCGCTTTTTTGCACAATATGGGAGACCATGTAACTCGCCTTGACC
GTTGGGAACCAGAACTGAATGAAGCCATACCAAACGACGAGCGAGACACCACAATGCCTGCGGCAATGGC
AACAACATTACGCAAACTATTAACTGGCGAACTACTTACTCTGGCTTCACGGCAACAATTAATAGACTGG
CTTGAAGCGGATAAAGTTGCAGGACCACTACTGCGTTCGGCACTTCCTGCTGGCTGGTTTATTGCTGATA
AATCTGGGGCAGGAGAGCGTGGTTCACGGGGTATCATTGCCGCACTTGGACCAGATGGTAAGCCTTCCCG
TATCGTAGTTATCTACACGACGGGTAGTCAGGCAACTATGGACGAACGAAATAGACAGATTGCTGAAATA
GGGGCTTCACTGATTAAGCATTGGTAAACCGATACAATTAAAGGCTCCTTTTGGAGCCTTTTTTTTTGGA
CGGACCGGTAGAAAAGATCAAAGGATCTTCTTGAGATCCTTTTTTTCTGCGCGTAATCTGCTGCTTGCAA
ACAAAAAAACCACCGCTACCAGCGGTGGTTTGTTTGCCGGATCAAGAGCTACCAACTCTTTTTCCGAAGG
TAACTGGCTTCAGCAGAGCGCAGATACCAAATACTGTCCTTCTAGTGTAGCCGTAGTTAGGCCACCACTT
CAAGAACTCTGTAGCACCGCCTACATACCTCGCTCTGCTAATCCTGTTACCAGTGGCTGCTGCCAGTGGC
GATAAGTCGTGTCTTACCGGGTTGGACTCAAGACGATAGTTACCGGATAAGGCGCAGCGGTCGGGCTGAA
CGGGGGGTTCGTGCACACAGCCCAGCTTGGAGCGAACGACCTACACCGAACTGAGATACCTACAGCGTGA
GCTATGAGAAAGCGCCACGCTTCCCGAAGGGAGAAAGGCGGACAGGTATCCGGTAAGCGGCAGGGTCGGA
ACAGGAGAGCGCACGAGGGAGCTTCCAGGGGGAAACGCCTGGTATCTTTATAGTCCTGTCGGGTTTCGCC
ACCTCTGACTTGAGCGTCGATTTTTGTGATGCTCGTCAGGGGGGCGGAGCCTATGGAAAAACGCCAGCAA
CGCGGCCTTTTTACGGTTCCTGGCCTTTTGCTGGCCTTTTGCTCACATGTTCTTTCCTGCGTTATCCCCT
GATTCTGTGGATAACCGTATTACCGCCTTTGAGTGAGCTGATACCGCTCGCCGCAGCCGAACGACCGAGC
GCAGCGAGTCAGTGAGCGAGGAAGCGGAAGAGCGCCTGATGCGGTATTTTCTCCTTACGCATCTGTGCGG
TATTTCACACCGCAATGGTGCACTCTCAGTACAATCTGCTCTGATGCCGCATAGTTAAGCCAGTATACAC
TCCGCTATCGCTACGTGACTGGGTCATGGCTGCGCCCCGACACCCGCCAACACCCGCTGACGCGCCCTGA
CGGGCTTGTCTGCTCCCGGCATCCGCTTACAGACAAGCTGTGACCGTCTCCGGGAGCTGCATGTGTCAGA
GGTTTTCACCGTCATCACCGAAACGCGCGAGGCAGCTGCGGTAAAGCTCATCAGCGTGGTCGTGAAGCGA
TTCACAGATGTCTGCCTGTTCATCCGCGTCCAGCTCGTTGAGTTTCTCCAGAAGCGTTAATGTCTGGCTT
CTGATAAAGCGGGCCATGTTAAGGGCGGTTTTTTCCTGTTTGGTCACTGATGCCTCCGTGTAAGGGGGAT
TTCTGTTCATGGGGTAATGATACCGATGAAACGAGAGAGGATGCTCACGATACGGGTTACTGATGATGAA
CATGCCCGGTTACTGGAACGTTGTGAGGGTAAACAACTGGCGGTATGGATGCGGCGGGACCAGAGAAAAA
TCACTCAGGGTCAATGCCAGCGCTTCGTTAATACAGATGTAGGTGTT
Features (pLannotate 1.2.2; 14 found; start..end, strand, type, name):
     27..45      +  promoter       T7 promoter: promoter for bacteriophage T7 RNA polymerase
    113..135     +  RBS            RBS: efficient ribosome binding site from bacteriophage T7 gene 10 (Olins and Rangwala, 1989)
    194..214     +  CDS            8xHis (fragment): 8xHis affinity tag
    233..406     +  CDS            spa (fragment): SPA_STAAE - Experimental evidence at protein level: Swiss-Prot protein existence level 1. Plays a role in the inhibition of the host innate and adaptive immune responses. Possesses five immunoglobulin-binding domains that capture both the fragment crystallizable region (Fc region) and the Fab region (part of Ig that identifies antigen) of immunoglobulins (By similarity). In turn, Staphylococcus aureus is protected from phagocytic killing via inhibition of Ig Fc region. In addition, the host elicited B-cell response is prevented due to a decrease of antibody-secreting cell proliferation that en
    413..1510    +  CDS            MBP: maltose binding protein from E. coli; malE (mutated); This version of the gene does not encode a signal sequence, so MBP will remain in the cytosol.
   1566..1615    +  CDS            SET1 (fragment): solubility-enhancement tag derived from T7 phage gene 10B
   1623..1670    +  terminator     T7 terminator: transcription terminator for bacteriophage T7 RNA polymerase
   1735..1826    +  promoter       AmpR promoter: bla
   1827..2684    +  CDS            bla: BLAT_ECOLX - Experimental evidence at protein level: Swiss-Prot protein existence level 1. TEM-type are the most prevalent beta-lactamases in enterobacteria; they hydrolyze the beta-lactam bond in susceptible beta-lactam antibiotics, thus conferring resistance to penicillins and cephalosporins. TEM-3 and TEM-4 are capable of hydrolyzing cefotaxime and ceftazidime. TEM-5 is capable of hydrolyzing ceftazidime. TEM-6 is capable of hydrolyzing ceftazidime and aztreonam. TEM-8/CAZ-2, TEM- 16/CAZ-7 and TEM-24/CAZ-6 are markedly active against ceftazidime. IRT- 4 shows resistance to beta-lactamase in
   2691..2730    +  terminator     fd terminator: central terminator from bacteriophage fd (Otsuka and Kunisawa, 1982)
   2761..3349    +  rep_origin     ori: high-copy-number ColE1/pMB1/pBR322/pUC origin of replication
   3535..3674    -  misc_feature   bom: basis of mobility region from pBR322
   3776..3967    -  CDS            rop: Rop protein, which maintains plasmids at low copy number; rop
   4007..4117    +  CDS            mbeC (fragment): MBEC_ECOLX - Experimental evidence at protein level: Swiss-Prot protein existence level 1. Required for efficient mobilization of ColE1 plasmid and is thus essential to promote the specific transfer of the plasmid during conjugation. Probably functions by inducing DNA bending, helping the MbeA relaxase to melt the DNA around the nic site and cleave the phosphodiester bond. Binds specifically double-stranded DNA (dsDNA) containing the ColE1 oriT but does not recognize the inverted repeat (IR). From Escherichia coli.
