[The description below was written by a language model from this plasmid's Addgene catalogue record and pLannotate feature annotations shown in this document.]
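Description:
pPSU50 is a 4.2 kb bacterial expression plasmid built on the pST50Tr backbone that produces the 50 kD member of the Penn State Protein Ladder, a set of recombinant proteins intended as inexpensive molecular weight markers for gel electrophoresis. It replicates from a ColE1/pMB1-type origin accompanied by the pBR322 bom region and the rop gene. Rop restrains copy number, which fits the catalogue's low-copy designation even though the origin annotation itself is generically labelled high-copy. Selection is by ampicillin through the TEM beta-lactamase gene (bla) with its own promoter, followed by an fd phage terminator. A short mbeC fragment is a remnant of the ColE1 mobilization region.

The expression cassette runs from a T7 promoter and the efficient T7 gene 10 ribosome binding site to a T7 terminator, so production requires an E. coli host supplying T7 RNA polymerase. The synthetic insert, named STRHSTPABMBP, was cloned between NdeI and BsrGI sites. The annotated coding elements are a polyhistidine affinity tag (detected as a partial 8xHis match), a fragment of Staphylococcus aureus protein A corresponding to an immunoglobulin-binding domain, and E. coli maltose binding protein lacking its signal sequence, so the fusion stays in the cytosol. The insert name suggests an additional N-terminal Strep-type tag, but the feature table does not annotate one. The small downstream match to the T7 gene 10B-derived SET1 tag probably reflects vector sequence before the terminator rather than part of the product. The His tag allows metal-affinity purification, and the protein A domain can bind antibodies, which would plausibly let the marker be seen on immunoblots, though the record does not state this.
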