Addgene plasmid #173832: pPSU50
Purpose: Expresses 50 kD Penn State ladder protein
Depositing lab: Song Tan. Depositing organization: Pennsylvania State University. Publication: The Penn State Protein Ladder system for inexpensive protein molecular weight markers. Santilli RT, Williamson JE 3rd, Shibata Y, Sowers RP, Fleischman AN, Tan S. Sci Rep. 2021 Aug 18;11(1):16703. doi: 10.1038/s41598-021-96051-x. PubMed 34408191.
Backbone
  Vector backbone: pST50Tr
  Vector type: Bacterial Expression
Growth in bacteria
  Bacterial resistance: Ampicillin, 100 μg/mL
  Growth temperature: 37°C
  Growth strain: DH5alpha
  Copy number: Low Copy
Gene/Insert
  Gene/Insert name: STRHSTPABMBP
  Species: Synthetic
  Promoter: T7
  Cloning method: Restriction Enzyme; 5′ cloning site NdeI (unknown if destroyed); 3′ cloning site BsrGI (unknown if destroyed)
  Sequencing primers: 5′ T7; 3′ T7 Term
Terms and licenses: Academic/Nonprofit Terms; Industry Terms: Not Available to Industry
How to cite: pPSU50 was a gift from Song Tan (Addgene plasmid # 173832 ; http://n2t.net/addgene:173832 ; RRID:Addgene_173832)
